Addgene plasmid #99837: env8 selectivity (b')
Purpose: mNeonGreen reporter that places expression of a fluorescent protein reporter (mNeonGreen) under control of the env8HyCbl riboswitch.
Depositing lab: Robert Batey. Depositing organization: University of Colorado, Boulder. Publication: Cobalamin Riboswitches Exhibit a Broad Range of Ability to Discriminate between Methylcobalamin and Adenosylcobalamin. Polaski JT, Webster SM, Johnson JE Jr, Batey RT. J Biol Chem. 2017 May 8. pii: jbc.M117.787176. doi: 10.1074/jbc.M117.787176. PubMed 28483920.
Backbone
  Vector backbone: pRR5
  Vector type: Bacterial Expression
Growth in bacteria
  Bacterial resistance: Ampicillin, 100 μg/mL
  Growth temperature: 37°C
  Growth strain: DH5alpha
  Copy number: Low Copy
Gene/Insert
  Gene/Insert name: env8 selectivity (b')
  Mutation: A20G, A68G, G-C pairs in P1 and P3
  Tag / fusion protein: mNeonGreen (C terminal on insert)
  Cloning method: Restriction Enzyme; 5′ cloning site unknown (unknown if destroyed); 3′ cloning site unknown (unknown if destroyed)
Terms and licenses: Academic/Nonprofit Terms; Industry Terms: Not Available to Industry
Depositor comments: Selectivity switch from MeCbl to AdoCbl
How to cite: env8 selectivity (b') was a gift from Robert Batey (Addgene plasmid # 99837 ; http://n2t.net/addgene:99837 ; RRID:Addgene_99837)
