[The description below was written by a language model from this plasmid's Addgene catalogue record.]
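Description:
env8 selectivity (b') is a bacterial expression reporter plasmid built on the pRR5 backbone. It is maintained in E. coli as a low-copy plasmid under ampicillin selection. The record gives no feature table, so the origin of replication, the promoter driving the reporter transcript and the cloning sites used to insert the riboswitch are not stated.

The payload is a mutated version of the env8HyCbl cobalamin riboswitch placed upstream of the mNeonGreen coding sequence, which is listed as a C-terminal fusion on the insert. In this arrangement the riboswitch acts as a cis-acting RNA regulatory element in the leader of the reporter message. Ligand binding to the aptamer domain changes the RNA structure and so alters expression of the downstream fluorescent protein, which means cellular green fluorescence reports riboswitch occupancy and function in vivo. This variant carries the substitutions A20G and A68G together with G-C base pairs introduced into helices P1 and P3. According to the depositor's comment, these changes switch the ligand selectivity of the riboswitch from methylcobalamin (MeCbl) to adenosylcobalamin (AdoCbl).

The construct belongs to work examining how well different cobalamin riboswitches discriminate between methylcobalamin and adenosylcobalamin. It is suited to cell-based fluorescence assays that compare the regulatory response of this engineered variant with the parental env8HyCbl riboswitch or with other selectivity mutants when different cobalamin forms are supplied.
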