>Addgene plasmid #99837 | env8 selectivity (b') | addgene full sequence | sequence record 192118 | Addgene NGS Result
GGCCTGAAAGCGTGGTGGGGAAGTGACGTGAAATTCGTCCAGATTACTTGATACGGTTATACTCCGAGTG
CCACCCAGGCCATACAACATACAACATACAGAGCAAGGAGACTCAACATGCTGATGATTACGCCAAGCTT
GCATGCCTGCAGGTCGACTCTAGAGGATCCCCGGGTACCGGTAGAAAAAATGGTGAGCAAGGGCGAGGAG
GATAACATGGCCTCTCTCCCAGCGACACATGAGTTACACATCTTTGGCTCCATCAACGGTGTGGACTTTG
ACATGGTGGGTCAGGGCACCGGCAATCCAAATGATGGTTATGAGGAGTTAAACCTGAAGTCCACCAAGGG
TGACCTCCAGTTCTCCCCCTGGATTCTGGTCCCTCATATCGGGTATGGCTTCCATCAGTACCTGCCCTAC
CCTGACGGGATGTCGCCTTTCCAGGCCGCCATGGTAGATGGCTCCGGATACCAAGTCCATCGCACAATGC
AGTTTGAAGATGGTGCCTCCCTTACTGTTAACTACCGCTACACCTACGAGGGAAGCCACATCAAAGGAGA
GGCCCAGGTGAAGGGGACTGGTTTCCCTGCTGACGGTCCTGTGATGACCAACTCGCTGACCGCTGCGGAC
TGGTGCAGGTCGAAGAAGACTTACCCCAACGACAAAACCATCATCAGTACCTTTAAGTGGAGTTACACCA
CTGGAAATGGCAAGCGCTACCGGAGCACTGCGCGGACCACCTACACCTTTGCCAAGCCAATGGCGGCTAA
CTATCTGAAGAACCAGCCGATGTACGTGTTCCGTAAGACGGAGCTCAAGCACTCCAAGACCGAGCTCAAC
TTCAAGGAGTGGCAAAAGGCCTTTACCGATGTGATGGGCATGGACGAGCTGTACAAGTAAGAATTCCAAC
TGAGCGCCGGTCGCTACCATTACCAACTTGTCTGGTGTCAAAAATAATAGGCCTACTAGTCGGCCGTACG
GGCCCTTTCGTCTCGCGCGTTTCGGTGATGACGGTGAAAACCTCTGACACATGCAGCTCCCGGAGACGGT
CACAGCTTGTCTGTAAGCGGATGCCGGGAGCAGACAAGCCCGTCAGGGCGCGTCAGCGGGTGTTGGCGGG
TGTCGGGGCTGGCTTAACTATGCGGCATCAGAGCAGATTGTACTGAGAGTGCACCATATGCGGTGTGAAA
TACCGCACAGATGCGTAAGGAGAAAATACCGCATCAGGCGGCCTTAAGGGCCTCGTGATACGCCTATTTT
TATAGGTTAATGTCATGATAATAATGGTTTCTTAGACGTCAGGTGGCACTTTTCGGGGAAATGTGCGCGG
AACCCCTATTTGTTTATTTTTCTAAATACATTCAAATATGTATCCGCTCATGAGACAATAACCCTGATAA
ATGCTTCAATAATATTGAAAAAGGAAGAGTATGAGTATTCAACATTTCCGTGTCGCCCTTATTCCCTTTT
TTGCGGCATTTTGCCTTCCTGTTTTTGCTCACCCAGAAACGCTGGTGAAAGTAAAAGATGCTGAAGATCA
GTTGGGTGCACGAGTGGGTTACATCGAACTGGATCTCAACAGCGGTAAGATCCTTGAGAGTTTTCGCCCC
GAAGAACGTTTTCCAATGATGAGCACTTTTAAAGTTCTGCTATGTGGCGCGGTATTATCCCGTGTTGACG
CCGGGCAAGAGCAACTCGGTCGCCGCATACACTATTCTCAGAATGACTTGGTTGAGTACTCACCAGTCAC
AGAAAAGCATCTTACGGATGGCATGACAGTAAGAGAATTATGCAGTGCTGCCATAACCATGAGTGATAAC
ACTGCGGCCAACTTACTTCTGACAACGATCGGAGGACCGAAGGAGCTAACCGCTTTTTTGCACAACATGG
GGGATCATGTAACTCGCCTTGATCGTTGGGAACCGGAGCTGAATGAAGCCATACCAAACGACGAGCGTGA
CACCACGATGCCTGCAGCAATGGCAACAACGTTGCGCAAACTATTAACTGGCGAACTACTTACTCTAGCT
TCCCGGCAACAATTAATAGACTGGATGGAGGCGGATAAAGTTGCAGGACCACTTCTGCGCTCGGCCCTTC
CGGCTGGCTGGTTTATTGCTGATAAATCTGGAGCCGGTGAGCGTGGGTCTCGCGGTATCATTGCAGCACT
GGGGCCAGATGGTAAGCCCTCCCGTATCGTAGTTATCTACACGACGGGGAGTCAGGCAACTATGGATGAA
CGAAATAGACAGATCGCTGAGATAGGTGCCTCACTGATTAAGCATTGGTAACTGTCAGACCAAGTTTACT
CATATATACTTTAGATTGATTTAAAACTTCATTTTTAATTTAAAAGGATCTAGGTGAAGATCCTTTTTGA
TAATCTCATGACCAAAATCCCTTAACGTGAGTTTTCGTTCCACTGAGCGTCAGACCCCGTAGAAAAGATC
AAAGGATCTTCTTGAGATCCTTTTTTTCTGCGCGTAATCTGCTGCTTGCAAACAAAAAAACCACCGCTAC
CAGCGGTGGTTTGTTTGCCGGATCAAGAGCTACCAACTCTTTTTCCGAAGGTAACTGGCTTCAGCAGAGC
GCAGATACCAAATACTGTCCTTCTAGTGTAGCCGTAGTTAGGCCACCACTTCAAGAACTCTGTAGCACCG
CCTACATACCTCGCTCTGCTAATCCTGTTACCAGTGGCTGCTGCCAGTGGCGATAAGTCGTGTCTTACCG
GGTTGGACTCAAGACGATAGTTACCGGATAAGGCGCAGCGGTCGGGCTGAACGGGGGGTTCGTGCACACA
GCCCAGCTTGGAGCGAACGACCTACACCGAACTGAGATACCTACAGCGTGAGCTATGAGAAAGCGCCACG
CTTCCCGAAGGGAGAAAGGCGGACAGGTATCCGGTAAGCGGCAGGGTCGGAACAGGAGAGCGCACGAGGG
AGCTTCCAGGGGGAAACGCCTGGTATCTTTATAGTCCTGTCGGGTTTCGCCACCTCTGACTTGAGCGTCG
ATTTTTGTGATGCTCGTCAGGGGGGCGGAGCCTATGGAAAAACGCCAGCAACGCGGCCTTTTTACGGTTC
CTGGCCTTTTGCTGGCCTTTTGCTCACATGTTCTTTCCTGCGTTATCCCCTGATTCTGTGGATAACCGTA
TTACCGCCTTTGAGTGAGCTGATACCGCTCGCCGCAGCCGAACGACCGAGCGCAGCGAGTCAGTGAGCGA
GGAAGCGGAAGAGCGCCTGATGCGGTATTTTCTCCTTACGCATCTGTGCGGTATTTCACACCGCATATGG
TGCACTCTCAGTACAATCTGCTCTGATGCCGCATAGTTAAGCCAGTATACACTCCGCTATCGCTACGTGA
CTGGGTCATGGCTGCGCCCCGACACCCGCCAACACCCGCTGACGCGCCCTGACGGGCTTGTCTGCTCCCG
GCATCCGCTTACAGACAAGCTGTGACCGTCTCCGGGAGCTGCATGTGTCAGAGGTTTTCACCGTCATCAC
CGAAACGCGCGAGGCAGCTGCGGTAAAGCTCATCAGCGTGGTCGTGAAGCGATTCACAGATGTCTGCCTG
TTCATCCGCGTCCAGCTCGTTGAGTTTCTCCAGAAGCGTTAATGTCTGGCTTCTGATAAAGCGGGCCATG
TTAAGGGCGGTTTTTTCCTGTTTGGTCACTGATGCCTCCGTGTAAGGGGGATTTCTGTTCATGGGGGTAA
TGATACCGATGAAACGAGAGAGGATGCTCACGATACGGGTTACTGATGATGAACATGCCCGGTTACTGGA
ACGTTGTGAGGGTAAACAACTGGCGGTATGGATGCGGCGGGACCAGAGAAAAATCACTCAGGGTCAATGC
CAGCGCTTCGTTAATACAGATGTAGGTGTTCCACAGGGTAGCCAGCAGCATCCTGCGATGCAGATCCGGA
ACATAATGGTGCAGGGCGCTGACTTCCGCGTTTCCAGACTTTACGAAACACGGAAACCGAAGACCATTCA
TGTTGTTGCTCAGGTCGCAGACGTTTTGCAGCAGCAGTCGCTTCACGTTCGCTCGCGTATCGGTGATTCA
TTCTGCTAACCAGTAAGGCAACCCCGCCAGCCTAGCCGGGTCCTCAACGACAGGAGCACGATCATGCGCA
CCCGTGGCCAGGACCCAACGCTGCCCGAGAATGCGCATTGTTGCCTGGCGGCAGTAGCGCGGTGGTCCCA
CCTGACCCCATGCCGAACTCAGAAGCGAAACGCCGTAGCGCCGATGGTAGTGTGGGGTCTCCCCATGCGA
GAGTAGGGAACTGCCAGGCATCAAATAAAACGAAAGGCTCAGTCGAAAGACTGGGCCTTTCGTTTTATCT
GTTGTTTGTCGGTGAACGCTCTCCTGAGTAGGACAAATCCGCCGGGAGCGGATTTGAACGTTGCGAAGCA
ACGGCCCGGAGGGTGGCGGGCAGGACGCCCGCCATAAACTGCCAGGCATCAAATTAAGCAGAAGGCCATC
CTGACGGATGGCCTTTTTGCGCTAGCCACAGCTAACACCACGTCGTCCCTATCTGCTGCCCTAGGTCTAT
GAGTGGTTGCTGGATAACTTTACGGGCATGCATAAGGCTCGTATAATATATTCATATAATAAT
