>Addgene plasmid #99837 | env8 selectivity (b') | depositor partial sequence | sequence record 192108 | env8 selectivity (b') sequence 114 bps
GGCCTGAAAGCGTGGTGGGGAAGTGACGTGAAATTCGTCCAGATTACTTGATACGGTTATACTCCGAGTG
CCACCCAGGCCATACAACATACAACATACAGAGCAAGGAGACTC
